Addgene plasmid #246563: pX459-Fzd4 gRNA
Purpose: CRISPR vector co-expressing Cas9 and a mouse Fzd4 gRNA
Depositing lab: Mario Vallon. Depositing organization: Julius-Maximilians-Universitaet Wuerzburg. Publication: WNT7A/B assemble a GPR124-RECK-LRP5/6 co-receptor complex to activate beta-catenin signaling in brain endothelial cells. Heiden R, Hannig L, Kuo CJ, Ergun S, Braunger BM, Vallon M. J Biol Chem. 2025 Sep 4:110682. doi: 10.1016/j.jbc.2025.110682. PubMed 40914247.
Backbone
  Vector backbone: pX459
  Vector type: CRISPR
  Selectable markers: Puromycin
Growth in bacteria
  Bacterial resistance: Ampicillin, 100 μg/mL
  Growth temperature: 37°C
  Growth strain: DH5alpha
  Copy number: High Copy
Gene/Insert
  Gene/Insert name: Fzd4 gRNA
  gRNA/shRNA sequence: TTGGCACATAAACCGAACAA
  Species: M. musculus (mouse)
  Insert size (bp): 20
  Entrez Gene: Fzd4 (a.k.a. Fz4)
  Promoter: U6
  Cloning method: Restriction Enzyme; 5′ cloning site Unspecified (unknown if destroyed)
Resource information
  A portion of this plasmid was derived from a plasmid made by: Synthetic oligo
Terms and licenses: Academic/Nonprofit Terms; Industry Terms: Not Available to Industry
Depositor comments: CBh-SpCas9-T2A-Puro cassette on backbone
How to cite: pX459-Fzd4 gRNA was a gift from Mario Vallon (Addgene plasmid # 246563 ; http://n2t.net/addgene:246563 ; RRID:Addgene_246563)
