[The description below was written by a language model from this plasmid's Addgene catalogue record and pLannotate feature annotations shown in this document.]
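Description:
pX459-Fzd4 gRNA is an all-in-one mammalian CRISPR/Cas9 plasmid built on the pX459 backbone, designed to co-express Streptococcus pyogenes Cas9 and a single guide RNA targeting the mouse Fzd4 gene, which encodes the Frizzled-4 receptor. It is propagated in E. coli as a high-copy plasmid through a ColE1/pUC-type origin with ampicillin resistance (AmpR). It also carries an f1 phage origin and a single annotated AAV2 ITR, a leftover of the backbone's lineage and not a functional packaging arrangement.

The 20-nt guide, cloned from synthetic oligos, sits between the human U6 RNA polymerase III promoter and the SpCas9 gRNA scaffold, so the transcript is a complete sgRNA. The annotation also detects a second, partial scaffold fragment immediately downstream. The second expression unit is driven by the CBh promoter, seen in the feature table as a CMV enhancer, chicken β-actin promoter fragments and a hybrid intron. It produces Cas9 (annotated in two contiguous halves that together form the full coding sequence) with a C-terminal nucleoplasmin nuclear localisation signal. According to the depositor's comment, Cas9 is linked through a T2A self-cleaving peptide to puromycin N-acetyltransferase, and the cassette ends in a bGH polyadenylation signal. The T2A itself is not called in the feature table, but a gap between the NLS and PuroR is consistent with it.

Because Cas9 and the puromycin marker come from one transcript, transfected cells can be enriched by puromycin selection. The construct is suited to generating Fzd4 disruptions in mouse cells, and the associated publication concerns WNT7 co-receptor signalling to β-catenin in brain endothelial cells.
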