Features (pLannotate 1.2.2; 21 found; start..end, strand, type, name):
      1..241     +  promoter       U6 promoter: RNA polymerase III promoter for human U6 snRNA
    271..346     +  misc_RNA       gRNA scaffold: guide RNA scaffold for the Streptococcus pyogenes CRISPR/Cas9 system
    353..396     +  misc_RNA       gRNA scaffold (fragment): guide RNA scaffold for the Streptococcus pyogenes CRISPR/Cas9 system
    443..728     +  enhancer       CMV enhancer: human cytomegalovirus immediate early enhancer; contains an 18-bp deletion relative to the standard CMV enhancer
    730..851     +  promoter       chicken β-actin promoter (fragment): contains a 21-bp deletion relative to the standard chicken β-actin promoter
    858..874     +  promoter       chicken β-actin promoter (fragment): No description available
    905..1053    +  promoter       chicken β-actin promoter (fragment): contains a 21-bp deletion relative to the standard chicken β-actin promoter
   1054..1281    +  intron         hybrid intron: hybrid between chicken β-actin (CBA) and minute virus of mice (MMV) introns (Gray et al., 2011)
   1419..3020    +  CDS            Cas9(N): N-terminal portion of Streptococcus pyogenes Cas9 (Zetsche et al., 2015)
   3021..5519    +  CDS            Cas9(C): C-terminal portion of Streptococcus pyogenes Cas9 (Zetsche et al., 2015)
   5520..5567    +  CDS            nucleoplasmin NLS: bipartite nuclear localization signal from nucleoplasmin
   5637..6236    +  CDS            PuroR (fragment): puromycin N-acetyltransferase; pac from Streptomyces; confers resistance to puromycin
   6270..6381    +  polyA_signal   bGH poly(A) signal: bovine growth hormone polyadenylation signal
   6486..6626    +  repeat_region  AAV2 ITR: inverted terminal repeat of adeno-associated virus serotype 2 inverted
   6631..6682    -  misc_feature   bom (fragment): basis of mobility region from pBR322
   6701..7156    +  rep_origin     f1 ori (sequence partly withheld): f1 bacteriophage origin of replication; arrow indicates direction of (+) strand synthesis
   7157..7206    -  misc_feature   bom (fragment): basis of mobility region from pBR322
   7308..7343    -  CDS            rop (fragment): Rop protein, which maintains plasmids at low copy number; rop
   7438..7542    +  promoter       AmpR promoter: bla
   7543..8403    +  CDS            AmpR: β-lactamase; bla; confers resistance to ampicillin, carbenicillin, and related antibiotics
   8574..9162    +  rep_origin     ori: high-copy-number ColE1/pMB1/pBR322/pUC origin of replication
>Addgene plasmid #246563 | pX459-Fzd4 gRNA | addgene full sequence | sequence record 494458 | Addgene NGS Result
GAGGGCCTATTTCCCATGATTCCTTCATATTTGCATATACGATACAAGGCTGTTAGAGAGATAATTGGAA
TTAATTTGACTGTAAACACAAAGATATTAGTACAAAATACGTGACGTAGAAAGTAATAATTTCTTGGGTA
GTTTGCAGTTTTAAAATTATGTTTTAAAATGGACTATCATATGCTTACCGTAACTTGAAAGTATTTCGAT
TTCTTGGCTTTATATATCTTGTGGAAAGGACGAAACACCGTTGGCACATAAACCGAACAAGTTTTAGAGC
TAGAAATAGCAAGTTAAAATAAGGCTAGTCCGTTATCAACTTGAAAAAGTGGCACCGAGTCGGTGCTTTT
TTGTTTTAGAGCTAGAAATAGCAAGTTAAAATAAGGCTAGTCCGTTTTTAGCGCGTGCGCCAATTCTGCA
GACAAATGGCTCTAGAGGTACCCGTTACATAACTTACGGTAAATGGCCCGCCTGGCTGACCGCCCAACGA
CCCCCGCCCATTGACGTCAATAGTAACGCCAATAGGGACTTTCCATTGACGTCAATGGGTGGAGTATTTA
CGGTAAACTGCCCACTTGGCAGTACATCAAGTGTATCATATGCCAAGTACGCCCCCTATTGACGTCAATG
ACGGTAAATGGCCCGCCTGGCATTGTGCCCAGTACATGACCTTATGGGACTTTCCTACTTGGCAGTACAT
CTACGTATTAGTCATCGCTATTACCATGGTCGAGGTGAGCCCCACGTTCTGCTTCACTCTCCCCATCTCC
CCCCCCTCCCCACCCCCAATTTTGTATTTATTTATTTTTTAATTATTTTGTGCAGCGATGGGGGCGGGGG
GGGGGGGGGGGGGGCCCCGGGGGGGGGGGGGGGGGGGGGGGGGGGGGGGGGGGGGGGGGGGGGCGGGGGG
GGGGGGGGGGGGGCGAGGGGCGGGCGGGGGGGGGGCGGAGAGGTGCGGCGGCAGCCAATCAGAGCGGCGC
GCTCCGAAAGTTTCCTTTTATGGCGAGGCGGCGGCGGCGGCGGCCCTATAAAAAGCGAAGCGCGCGGCGG
GCGGGAGTCGCTGCGCGCTGCCTTCGCCCCGTGCCCCGCTCCGCCGCCGCCTCGCGCCGCCCGCCCCGGC
TCTGACTGACCGCGTTACTCCCACAGGTGAGCGGGCGGGACGGCCCTTCTCCTCCGGGCTGTAATTAGCT
GAGCAAGAGGTAAGGGTTTAAGGGATGGTTGGTTGGTGGGGTATTAATGTTTAATTACCTGGAGCACCTG
CCTGAAATCACTTTTTTTCAGGTTGGACCGGTGCCACCATGGACTATAAGGACCACGACGGAGACTACAA
GGATCATGATATTGATTACAAAGACGATGACGATAAGATGGCCCCAAAGAAGAAGCGGAAGGTCGGTATC
CACGGAGTCCCAGCAGCCGACAAGAAGTACAGCATCGGCCTGGACATCGGCACCAACTCTGTGGGCTGGG
CCGTGATCACCGACGAGTACAAGGTGCCCAGCAAGAAATTCAAGGTGCTGGGCAACACCGACCGGCACAG
CATCAAGAAGAACCTGATCGGAGCCCTGCTGTTCGACAGCGGCGAAACAGCCGAGGCCACCCGGCTGAAG
AGAACCGCCAGAAGAAGATACACCAGACGGAAGAACCGGATCTGCTATCTGCAAGAGATCTTCAGCAACG
AGATGGCCAAGGTGGACGACAGCTTCTTCCACAGACTGGAAGAGTCCTTCCTGGTGGAAGAGGATAAGAA
GCACGAGCGGCACCCCATCTTCGGCAACATCGTGGACGAGGTGGCCTACCACGAGAAGTACCCCACCATC
TACCACCTGAGAAAGAAACTGGTGGACAGCACCGACAAGGCCGACCTGCGGCTGATCTATCTGGCCCTGG
CCCACATGATCAAGTTCCGGGGCCACTTCCTGATCGAGGGCGACCTGAACCCCGACAACAGCGACGTGGA
CAAGCTGTTCATCCAGCTGGTGCAGACCTACAACCAGCTGTTCGAGGAAAACCCCATCAACGCCAGCGGC
GTGGACGCCAAGGCCATCCTGTCTGCCAGACTGAGCAAGAGCAGACGGCTGGAAAATCTGATCGCCCAGC
TGCCCGGCGAGAAGAAGAATGGCCTGTTCGGAAACCTGATTGCCCTGAGCCTGGGCCTGACCCCCAACTT
CAAGAGCAACTTCGACCTGGCCGAGGATGCCAAACTGCAGCTGAGCAAGGACACCTACGACGACGACCTG
GACAACCTGCTGGCCCAGATCGGCGACCAGTACGCCGACCTGTTTCTGGCCGCCAAGAACCTGTCCGACG
CCATCCTGCTGAGCGACATCCTGAGAGTGAACACCGAGATCACCAAGGCCCCCCTGAGCGCCTCTATGAT
CAAGAGATACGACGAGCACCACCAGGACCTGACCCTGCTGAAAGCTCTCGTGCGGCAGCAGCTGCCTGAG
AAGTACAAAGAGATTTTCTTCGACCAGAGCAAGAACGGCTACGCCGGCTACATTGACGGCGGAGCCAGCC
AGGAAGAGTTCTACAAGTTCATCAAGCCCATCCTGGAAAAGATGGACGGCACCGAGGAACTGCTCGTGAA
GCTGAACAGAGAGGACCTGCTGCGGAAGCAGCGGACCTTCGACAACGGCAGCATCCCCCACCAGATCCAC
CTGGGAGAGCTGCACGCCATTCTGCGGCGGCAGGAAGATTTTTACCCATTCCTGAAGGACAACCGGGAAA
AGATCGAGAAGATCCTGACCTTCCGCATCCCCTACTACGTGGGCCCTCTGGCCAGGGGAAACAGCAGATT
CGCCTGGATGACCAGAAAGAGCGAGGAAACCATCACCCCCTGGAACTTCGAGGAAGTGGTGGACAAGGGC
GCTTCCGCCCAGAGCTTCATCGAGCGGATGACCAACTTCGATAAGAACCTGCCCAACGAGAAGGTGCTGC
CCAAGCACAGCCTGCTGTACGAGTACTTCACCGTGTATAACGAGCTGACCAAAGTGAAATACGTGACCGA
GGGAATGAGAAAGCCCGCCTTCCTGAGCGGCGAGCAGAAAAAGGCCATCGTGGACCTGCTGTTCAAGACC
AACCGGAAAGTGACCGTGAAGCAGCTGAAAGAGGACTACTTCAAGAAAATCGAGTGCTTCGACTCCGTGG
AAATCTCCGGCGTGGAAGATCGGTTCAACGCCTCCCTGGGCACATACCACGATCTGCTGAAAATTATCAA
GGACAAGGACTTCCTGGACAATGAGGAAAACGAGGACATTCTGGAAGATATCGTGCTGACCCTGACACTG
TTTGAGGACAGAGAGATGATCGAGGAACGGCTGAAAACCTATGCCCACCTGTTCGACGACAAAGTGATGA
AGCAGCTGAAGCGGCGGAGATACACCGGCTGGGGCAGGCTGAGCCGGAAGCTGATCAACGGCATCCGGGA
CAAGCAGTCCGGCAAGACAATCCTGGATTTCCTGAAGTCCGACGGCTTCGCCAACAGAAACTTCATGCAG
CTGATCCACGACGACAGCCTGACCTTTAAAGAGGACATCCAGAAAGCCCAGGTGTCCGGCCAGGGCGATA
GCCTGCACGAGCACATTGCCAATCTGGCCGGCAGCCCCGCCATTAAGAAGGGCATCCTGCAGACAGTGAA
GGTGGTGGACGAGCTCGTGAAAGTGATGGGCCGGCACAAGCCCGAGAACATCGTGATCGAAATGGCCAGA
GAGAACCAGACCACCCAGAAGGGACAGAAGAACAGCCGCGAGAGAATGAAGCGGATCGAAGAGGGCATCA
AAGAGCTGGGCAGCCAGATCCTGAAAGAACACCCCGTGGAAAACACCCAGCTGCAGAACGAGAAGCTGTA
CCTGTACTACCTGCAGAATGGGCGGGATATGTACGTGGACCAGGAACTGGACATCAACCGGCTGTCCGAC
TACGATGTGGACCATATCGTGCCTCAGAGCTTTCTGAAGGACGACTCCATCGACAACAAGGTGCTGACCA
GAAGCGACAAGAACCGGGGCAAGAGCGACAACGTGCCCTCCGAAGAGGTCGTGAAGAAGATGAAGAACTA
CTGGCGGCAGCTGCTGAACGCCAAGCTGATTACCCAGAGAAAGTTCGACAATCTGACCAAGGCCGAGAGA
GGCGGCCTGAGCGAACTGGATAAGGCCGGCTTCATCAAGAGACAGCTGGTGGAAACCCGGCAGATCACAA
AGCACGTGGCACAGATCCTGGACTCCCGGATGAACACTAAGTACGACGAGAATGACAAGCTGATCCGGGA
AGTGAAAGTGATCACCCTGAAGTCCAAGCTGGTGTCCGATTTCCGGAAGGATTTCCAGTTTTACAAAGTG
CGCGAGATCAACAACTACCACCACGCCCACGACGCCTACCTGAACGCCGTCGTGGGAACCGCCCTGATCA
AAAAGTACCCTAAGCTGGAAAGCGAGTTCGTGTACGGCGACTACAAGGTGTACGACGTGCGGAAGATGAT
CGCCAAGAGCGAGCAGGAAATCGGCAAGGCTACCGCCAAGTACTTCTTCTACAGCAACATCATGAACTTT
TTCAAGACCGAGATTACCCTGGCCAACGGCGAGATCCGGAAGCGGCCTCTGATCGAGACAAACGGCGAAA
CCGGGGAGATCGTGTGGGATAAGGGCCGGGATTTTGCCACCGTGCGGAAAGTGCTGAGCATGCCCCAAGT
GAATATCGTGAAAAAGACCGAGGTGCAGACAGGCGGCTTCAGCAAAGAGTCTATCCTGCCCAAGAGGAAC
AGCGATAAGCTGATCGCCAGAAAGAAGGACTGGGACCCTAAGAAGTACGGCGGCTTCGACAGCCCCACCG
TGGCCTATTCTGTGCTGGTGGTGGCCAAAGTGGAAAAGGGCAAGTCCAAGAAACTGAAGAGTGTGAAAGA
GCTGCTGGGGATCACCATCATGGAAAGAAGCAGCTTCGAGAAGAATCCCATCGACTTTCTGGAAGCCAAG
GGCTACAAAGAAGTGAAAAAGGACCTGATCATCAAGCTGCCTAAGTACTCCCTGTTCGAGCTGGAAAACG
GCCGGAAGAGAATGCTGGCCTCTGCCGGCGAACTGCAGAAGGGAAACGAACTGGCCCTGCCCTCCAAATA
TGTGAACTTCCTGTACCTGGCCAGCCACTATGAGAAGCTGAAGGGCTCCCCCGAGGATAATGAGCAGAAA
CAGCTGTTTGTGGAACAGCACAAGCACTACCTGGACGAGATCATCGAGCAGATCAGCGAGTTCTCCAAGA
GAGTGATCCTGGCCGACGCTAATCTGGACAAAGTGCTGTCCGCCTACAACAAGCACCGGGATAAGCCCAT
CAGAGAGCAGGCCGAGAATATCATCCACCTGTTTACCCTGACCAATCTGGGAGCCCCTGCCGCCTTCAAG
TACTTTGACACCACCATCGACCGGAAGAGGTACACCAGCACCAAAGAGGTGCTGGACGCCACCCTGATCC
ACCAGAGCATCACCGGCCTGTACGAGACACGGATCGACCTGTCTCAGCTGGGAGGCGACAAAAGGCCGGC
GGCCACGAAAAAGGCCGGCCAGGCAAAAAAGAAAAAGGAATTCGGCAGTGGAGAGGGCAGAGGAAGTCTG
CTAACATGCGGTGACGTCGAGGAGAATCCTGGCCCAATGACCGAGTACAAGCCCACGGTGCGCCTCGCCA
CCCGCGACGACGTCCCCAGGGCCGTACGCACCCTCGCCGCCGCGTTCGCCGACTACCCCGCCACGCGCCA
CACCGTCGATCCGGACCGCCACATCGAGCGGGTCACCGAGCTGCAAGAACTCTTCCTCACGCGCGTCGGG
CTCGACATCGGCAAGGTGTGGGTCGCGGACGACGGCGCCGCGGTGGCGGTCTGGACCACGCCGGAGAGCG
TCGAAGCGGGGGCGGTGTTCGCCGAGATCGGCCCGCGCATGGCCGAGTTGAGCGGTTCCCGGCTGGCCGC
GCAGCAACAGATGGAAGGCCTCCTGGCGCCGCACCGGCCCAAGGAGCCCGCGTGGTTCCTGGCCACCGTC
GGAGTCTCGCCCGACCACCAGGGCAAGGGTCTGGGCAGCGCCGTCGTGCTCCCCGGAGTGGAGGCGGCCG
AGCGCGCCGGGGTGCCCGCCTTCCTGGAGACCTCCGCGCCCCGCAACCTCCCCTTCTACGAGCGGCTCGG
CTTCACCGTCACCGCCGACGTCGAGGTGCCCGAAGGACCGCGCACCTGGTGCATGACCCGCAAGCCCGGT
GCCTGAGAATTCTAACTAGAGCTCGCTGATCAGCCTCGACTGTGCCTTCTAGTTGCCAGCCATCTGTTGT
TTGCCCCTCCCCCGTGCCTTCCTTGACCCTGGAAGGTGCCACTCCCACTGTCCTTTCCTAATAAAATGAG
GAAATTGCATCGCATTGTCTGAGTAGGTGTCATTCTATTCTGGGGGGTGGGGTGGGGCAGGACAGCAAGG
GGGAGGATTGGGAAGAGAATAGCAGGCATGCTGGGGAGCGGCCGCAGGAACCCCTAGTGATGGAGTTGGC
CACTCCCTCTCTGCGCGCTCGCTCGCTCACTGAGGCCGGGCGACCAAAGGTCGCCCGACGCCCGGGCTTT
GCCCGGGCGGCCTCAGTGAGCGAGCGAGCGCGCAGCTGCCTGCAGGGGCGCCTGATGCGGTATTTTCTCC
TTACGCATCTGTGCGGTATTTCACACCGCATA
[95 nt withheld, positions 6683-6777]
T
[46 nt withheld, positions 6779-6824]
C
[141 nt withheld, positions 6826-6966]
CCTTTGACGTTGGAGTCCACGTTCTTT
[37 nt withheld, positions 6994-7030]
ACTCTATCTCGGGCTATTCTTTTGATTTATAAGGGATTTTGCCGATTTCGGTCTATTGGTTAAAAAATGA
GCTGATTTAACAAAAATTTAACGCGAATTTTAACAAAATATTAACGTTTACAATTTTATGGTGCACTCTC
AGTACAATCTGCTCTGATGCCGCATAGTTAAGCCAGCCCCGACACCCGCCAACACCCGCTGACGCGCCCT
GACGGGCTTGTCTGCTCCCGGCATCCGCTTACAGACAAGCTGTGACCGTCTCCGGGAGCTGCATGTGTCA
GAGGTTTTCACCGTCATCACCGAAACGCGCGAGACGAAAGGGCCTCGTGATACGCCTATTTTTATAGGTT
AATGTCATGATAATAATGGTTTCTTAGACGTCAGGTGGCACTTTTCGGGGAAATGTGCGCGGAACCCCTA
TTTGTTTATTTTTCTAAATACATTCAAATATGTATCCGCTCATGAGACAATAACCCTGATAAATGCTTCA
ATAATATTGAAAAAGGAAGAGTATGAGTATTCAACATTTCCGTGTCGCCCTTATTCCCTTTTTTGCGGCA
TTTTGCCTTCCTGTTTTTGCTCACCCAGAAACGCTGGTGAAAGTAAAAGATGCTGAAGATCAGTTGGGTG
CACGAGTGGGTTACATCGAACTGGATCTCAACAGCGGTAAGATCCTTGAGAGTTTTCGCCCCGAAGAACG
TTTTCCAATGATGAGCACTTTTAAAGTTCTGCTATGTGGCGCGGTATTATCCCGTATTGACGCCGGGCAA
GAGCAACTCGGTCGCCGCATACACTATTCTCAGAATGACTTGGTTGAGTACTCACCAGTCACAGAAAAGC
ATCTTACGGATGGCATGACAGTAAGAGAATTATGCAGTGCTGCCATAACCATGAGTGATAACACTGCGGC
CAACTTACTTCTGACAACGATCGGAGGACCGAAGGAGCTAACCGCTTTTTTGCACAACATGGGGGATCAT
GTAACTCGCCTTGATCGTTGGGAACCGGAGCTGAATGAAGCCATACCAAACGACGAGCGTGACACCACGA
TGCCTGTAGCAATGGCAACAACGTTGCGCAAACTATTAACTGGCGAACTACTTACTCTAGCTTCCCGGCA
ACAATTAATAGACTGGATGGAGGCGGATAAAGTTGCAGGACCACTTCTGCGCTCGGCCCTTCCGGCTGGC
TGGTTTATTGCTGATAAATCTGGAGCCGGTGAGCGTGGAAGCCGCGGTATCATTGCAGCACTGGGGCCAG
ATGGTAAGCCCTCCCGTATCGTAGTTATCTACACGACGGGGAGTCAGGCAACTATGGATGAACGAAATAG
ACAGATCGCTGAGATAGGTGCCTCACTGATTAAGCATTGGTAACTGTCAGACCAAGTTTACTCATATATA
CTTTAGATTGATTTAAAACTTCATTTTTAATTTAAAAGGATCTAGGTGAAGATCCTTTTTGATAATCTCA
TGACCAAAATCCCTTAACGTGAGTTTTCGTTCCACTGAGCGTCAGACCCCGTAGAAAAGATCAAAGGATC
TTCTTGAGATCCTTTTTTTCTGCGCGTAATCTGCTGCTTGCAAACAAAAAAACCACCGCTACCAGCGGTG
GTTTGTTTGCCGGATCAAGAGCTACCAACTCTTTTTCCGAAGGTAACTGGCTTCAGCAGAGCGCAGATAC
CAAATACTGTTCTTCTAGTGTAGCCGTAGTTAGGCCACCACTTCAAGAACTCTGTAGCACCGCCTACATA
CCTCGCTCTGCTAATCCTGTTACCAGTGGCTGCTGCCAGTGGCGATAAGTCGTGTCTTACCGGGTTGGAC
TCAAGACGATAGTTACCGGATAAGGCGCAGCGGTCGGGCTGAACGGGGGGTTCGTGCACACAGCCCAGCT
TGGAGCGAACGACCTACACCGAACTGAGATACCTACAGCGTGAGCTATGAGAAAGCGCCACGCTTCCCGA
AGGGAGAAAGGCGGACAGGTATCCGGTAAGCGGCAGGGTCGGAACAGGAGAGCGCACGAGGGAGCTTCCA
GGGGGAAACGCCTGGTATCTTTATAGTCCTGTCGGGTTTCGCCACCTCTGACTTGAGCGTCGATTTTTGT
GATGCTCGTCAGGGGGGCGGAGCCTATGGAAAAACGCCAGCAACGCGGCCTTTTTACGGTTCCTGGCCTT
TTGCTGGCCTTTTGCTCACATGT
